Addgene plasmid #244504: R989-X61-566
Purpose: Bacterial protein expression of His6-MBP-tev-Hs.KRAS4b(1-169) G13C
Depositing lab: Dominic Esposito. Depositing organization: Frederick National Laboratory.
Backbone
  Vector backbone: pDest-566
  Backbone size w/o insert (bp): 6800
  Vector type: Bacterial Expression
Growth in bacteria
  Bacterial resistance: Ampicillin, 100 μg/mL
  Growth temperature: 37°C
  Growth strain: DH5alpha
  Copy number: High Copy
Gene/Insert
  Gene/Insert name: His6-MBP-tev-Hs.KRAS4b(1-169) G13C
  Species: H. sapiens (human)
  Entrez Gene: KRAS (a.k.a. 'C-K-RAS, C-K-RAS, CFC2, K-RAS2A, K-RAS2B, K-RAS4A, K-RAS4B, K-Ras, K-Ras 2, KI-RAS, KRAS1, KRAS2, NS, NS3, OES, RALD, RASK2, c-Ki-ras, c-Ki-ras2)
  Tag / fusion protein: His6-MBP (N terminal on insert)
  Cloning method: Gateway Cloning
Terms and licenses: Academic/Nonprofit Terms; Industry Terms: Not Available to Industry
How to cite: R989-X61-566 was a gift from Dominic Esposito (Addgene plasmid # 244504 ; http://n2t.net/addgene:244504 ; RRID:Addgene_244504)
