[The description below was written by a language model from this plasmid's Addgene catalogue record and pLannotate feature annotations shown in this document.]
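Description:
R989-X61-566 is a bacterial expression plasmid built on the pDest-566 Gateway destination backbone, designed to produce a truncated, mutant form of human KRAS4b in E. coli. The sequenced record is about 7.3 kb. It is maintained through a ColE1/pMB1-type origin and selected with ampicillin via the β-lactamase gene. The catalogue lists it as high copy, although the feature table also shows the pBR322-derived rop gene and bom region, elements usually associated with copy-number moderation and mobilisation. An f1 origin is present, and short tetracycline-resistance fragments appear to be non-functional backbone remnants.

The expression cassette is driven by a T7 promoter with an adjacent lac operator and the T7 gene 10 ribosome binding site. A plasmid-borne lacI gene supplies repressor, so transcription is held off until induced with IPTG in a host that provides T7 RNA polymerase. The open reading frame begins with a His6 tag fused to a signal-sequence-free maltose binding protein, which stays cytosolic and serves as both a solubility enhancer and an affinity handle. This is followed by the attB1 scar left by Gateway recombination, a TEV protease cleavage site, and residues 1–169 of KRAS4b carrying the G13C substitution, with attB2 downstream. TEV digestion allows the His6-MBP partner to be removed after purification. The rrnB T1/T2 and T7 terminators lie downstream; a His-tag fragment annotated after attB2 is not part of the described fusion. The construct is intended for recombinant production of the G13C KRAS G-domain; the record does not specify downstream applications.
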