Features (pLannotate 1.2.2; 27 found; start..end, strand, type, name):
      2..20      +  promoter       T7 promoter: promoter for bacteriophage T7 RNA polymerase
     21..45      +  protein_bind   lac operator: The lac repressor binds to the lac operator to inhibit transcription in E. coli. This inhibition can be relieved by adding lactose or isopropyl-β-D-thiogalactopyranoside (IPTG). lac repressor encoded by lacI
     60..82      +  RBS            RBS: efficient ribosome binding site from bacteriophage T7 gene 10 (Olins and Rangwala, 1989)
     99..116     +  CDS            7xHis (fragment): 6xHis affinity tag
    120..1217    +  CDS            MBP: maltose binding protein from E. coli; malE (mutated); This version of the gene does not encode a signal sequence, so MBP will remain in the cytosol.
   1237..1254    +  protein_bind   attB1 (fragment): mutant version of attB; core recombination site for the Gateway® BP reaction BP Clonase™
   1260..1276    +  CDS            TEV site (fragment): tobacco etch virus (TEV) protease recognition and cleavage site
   1281..1787    +  CDS            K-Ras (fragment): human small GTPase proto-oncoprotein
   1795..1812    -  protein_bind   attB2 (fragment): mutant version of attB; core recombination site for the Gateway® BP reaction BP Clonase™
   1912..1929    +  CDS            9xHis (fragment): 9xHis affinity tag
   1976..2091    +  ncRNA          5S rRNA: Accession: RF00001 - 5S ribosomal RNA
   2095..2181    +  terminator     rrnB T1 terminator: Escherichia coli rrnB; transcription terminator T1 from the E. coli rrnB gene
   2273..2300    +  terminator     rrnB T2 terminator: transcription terminator T2 from the E. coli rrnB gene
   2319..2358    +  promoter       AmpR promoter (fragment): bla
   2368..2415    +  terminator     T7 terminator: transcription terminator for bacteriophage T7 RNA polymerase
   2452..2907    +  rep_origin     f1 ori (sequence partly withheld): f1 bacteriophage origin of replication; arrow indicates direction of (+) strand synthesis
   3022..3882    -  CDS            AmpR: β-lactamase; bla; confers resistance to ampicillin, carbenicillin, and related antibiotics
   3883..3975    -  promoter       AmpR promoter: bla
   4056..4644    +  rep_origin     ori: high-copy-number ColE1/pMB1/pBR322/pUC origin of replication
   4830..4969    -  misc_feature   bom: basis of mobility region from pBR322
   5071..5262    -  CDS            rop: Rop protein, which maintains plasmids at low copy number; rop
   5279..5659    +  CDS            YPB1_ECOLX: Protein predicted: Swiss-Prot protein existence level 4. From Escherichia coli.
   5721..5785    -  CDS            TcR (fragment): tetracycline efflux protein; tet; confers resistance to tetracycline
   5800..5821    -  protein_bind   CAP binding site: CAP binding activates transcription in the presence of cAMP. E. coli catabolite activator protein
   5834..6916    -  CDS            lacI: lac repressor; lacI; The lac repressor binds to the lac operator to inhibit transcription in E. coli. This inhibition can be relieved by adding lactose or isopropyl-β-D-thiogalactopyranoside (IPTG).
   6917..6994    -  promoter       lacI promoter: lacI
   7002..7281    -  CDS            TcR (fragment): tetracycline efflux protein; tet; confers resistance to tetracycline
>Addgene plasmid #244504 | R989-X61-566 | addgene full sequence | sequence record 488776 | Addgene NGS Result
TTAATACGACTCACTATAGGGGAATTGTGAGCGGATAACAATTCCCCTCTAGAAATAATTTTGTTTAACT
TTAAGAAGGAGATATACATATGAGATCCCATCACCATCACCATCACGGCAAAATCGAAGAAGGTAAACTG
GTAATCTGGATTAACGGCGATAAAGGCTATAACGGTCTCGCTGAAGTCGGTAAGAAATTCGAGAAAGATA
CCGGAATTAAAGTCACCGTTGAGCATCCGGATAAACTGGAAGAGAAATTCCCACAGGTTGCGGCAACTGG
CGATGGCCCTGACATTATCTTCTGGGCACACGACCGCTTTGGTGGCTACGCTCAATCTGGCCTGTTGGCT
GAAATCACCCCGGACAAAGCGTTCCAGGACAAGCTGTATCCGTTTACCTGGGATGCCGTACGTTACAACG
GCAAGCTGATTGCTTACCCGATCGCTGTTGAAGCGTTATCGCTGATTTATAACAAAGATCTGCTGCCGAA
CCCGCCAAAAACCTGGGAAGAGATCCCGGCGCTGGATAAAGAACTGAAAGCGAAAGGTAAGAGCGCGCTG
ATGTTCAACCTGCAAGAACCGTACTTCACCTGGCCGCTGATTGCTGCTGACGGGGGTTATGCGTTCAAGT
ATGAAAACGGCAAGTACGACATTAAAGACGTGGGCGTGGATAACGCTGGCGCGAAAGCGGGTCTGACCTT
CCTGGTTGACCTGATTAAAAACAAACACATGAATGCAGACACCGATTACTCCATCGCAGAAGCTGCCTTT
AATAAAGGCGAAACAGCGATGACCATCAACGGCCCGTGGGCATGGTCCAACATCGACACCAGCAAAGTGA
ATTATGGTGTAACGGTACTGCCGACCTTCAAGGGTCAACCATCCAAACCGTTCGTTGGCGTGCTGAGCGC
AGGTATTAACGCCGCCAGTCCGAACAAAGAGCTGGCAAAAGAGTTCCTCGAAAACTATCTGCTGACTGAT
GAAGGTCTGGAAGCGGTTAATAAAGACAAACCGCTGGGTGCCGTAGCGCTGAAGTCTTACGAGGAAGAGT
TGGCGAAAGATCCACGTATTGCCGCCACCATGGAAAACGCCCAGAAAGGTGAAATCATGCCGAACATCCC
GCAGATGTCCGCTTTCTGGTATGCCGTGCGTACTGCGGTGATCAACGCCGCCAGCGGTCGTCAGACTGTC
GATGAAGCCCTGAAAGACGCGCAGACTAATTCGGGATCTGATATCACAAGTTTGTACAAAAAAGTTGGCG
AAAACCTGTACTTCCAAGGCATGACTGAATATAAACTTGTGGTAGTTGGAGCTGGTTGCGTAGGCAAGAG
TGCCTTGACGATACAGCTAATTCAGAATCATTTTGTGGACGAATATGATCCAACAATAGAGGATTCCTAC
AGGAAGCAAGTAGTAATTGATGGAGAAACCTGTCTCTTGGATATTCTCGACACAGCAGGTCAAGAGGAGT
ACAGTGCAATGAGGGACCAGTACATGAGGACTGGGGAGGGCTTTCTTTGTGTATTTGCCATAAATAATAC
TAAATCATTTGAAGATATTCACCATTATAGAGAACAAATTAAAAGAGTTAAGGACTCTGAAGATGTACCT
ATGGTCCTAGTAGGAAATAAATGTGATTTGCCTTCTAGAACAGTAGACACAAAACAGGCTCAGGACTTAG
CAAGAAGTTATGGAATTCCTTTTATTGAAACATCAGCAAAGACAAGACAGGGTGTTGATGATGCCTTCTA
TACATTAGTTCGAGAAATTCGAAAACATAAAGAAAAGTAATCAACTTTCTTGTACAAAGTGGTGATATCG
CTAGCTAGATAGCTAGAAGCTTGCGGCCGCACAGCTGTATACACGTGCAAGCCAGCCAGAACTCGCTCCT
GAAGACCCAGAGGATCTCGAGCACCACCACCACCACCACTAATGTTAATTAAGTTGGGCGTTCCTAGGCT
GATAAAACAGAATTTGCCTGGCGGCAGTAGCGCGGTGGTCCCACCTGACCCCATGCCGAACTCAGAAGTG
AAACGCCGTAGCGCCGATGGTAGTGTGGGGTCTCCCCATGCGAGAGTAGGGAACTGCCAGGCATCAAATA
AAACGAAAGGCTCAGTCGAAAGACTGGGCCTTTCGTTTTATCTGTTGTTTGTCGGTGAACGCTCTCCTGA
GTAGGACAAATCCGCCGGGAGCGGATTTGAACGTTGCGAAGCAACGGCCCGGAGGGTGGCGGGCAGGACG
CCCGCCATAAACTGCCAGGCATCAAATTAAGCAGAAGGCCATCCTGACGGATGGCCTTTTTGCGTTTCTA
CAAACTCTTTTGTTTATTTTTCTAAATACATTCAAATATGTATCCGCTGAGCAATAACTAGCATAACCCC
TTGGGGCCTCTAAACGGGTCTTGAGGGGTTTTTTGCTGAAAGGAGGAACTATATCCGGATTGGCGAATGG
G
[124 nt withheld, positions 2452-2575]
C
[91 nt withheld, positions 2577-2667]
A
[49 nt withheld, positions 2669-2717]
CCTTTGACGTTGGAGTCCACGTTCTTT
[37 nt withheld, positions 2745-2781]
ACCCTATCTCGGTCTATTCTTTTGATTTATAAGGGATTTTGCCGATTTCGGCCTATTGGTTAAAAAATGA
GCTGATTTAACAAAAATTTAACGCGAATTTTAACAAAATATTAACGTTTACAATTTCTGGCGGCACGATG
GCATGAGATTATCAAAAAGGATCTTCACCTAGATCCTTTTAAATTAAAAATGAAGTTTTAAATCAATCTA
AAGTATATATGAGTAAACTTGGTCTGACAGTTACCAATGCTTAATCAGTGAGGCACCTATCTCAGCGATC
TGTCTATTTCGTTCATCCATAGTTGCCTGACTCCCCGTCGTGTAGATAACTACGATACGGGAGGGCTTAC
CATCTGGCCCCAGTGCTGCAATGATACCGCGAGACCCACGCTCACCGGCTCCAGATTTATCAGCAATAAA
CCAGCCAGCCGGAAGGGCCGAGCGCAGAAGTGGTCCTGCAACTTTATCCGCCTCCATCCAGTCTATTAAT
TGTTGCCGGGAAGCTAGAGTAAGTAGTTCGCCAGTTAATAGTTTGCGCAACGTTGTTGCCATTGCTACAG
GCATCGTGGTGTCACGCTCGTCGTTTGGTATGGCTTCATTCAGCTCCGGTTCCCAACGATCAAGGCGAGT
TACATGATCCCCCATGTTGTGCAAAAAAGCGGTTAGCTCCTTCGGTCCTCCGATCGTTGTCAGAAGTAAG
TTGGCCGCAGTGTTATCACTCATGGTTATGGCAGCACTGCATAATTCTCTTACTGTCATGCCATCCGTAA
GATGCTTTTCTGTGACTGGTGAGTACTCAACCAAGTCATTCTGAGAATAGTGTATGCGGCGACCGAGTTG
CTCTTGCCCGGCGTCAATACGGGATAATACCGCGCCACATAGCAGAACTTTAAAAGTGCTCATCATTGGA
AAACGTTCTTCGGGGCGAAAACTCTCAAGGATCTTACCGCTGTTGAGATCCAGTTCGATGTAACCCACTC
GTGCACCCAACTGATCTTCAGCATCTTTTACTTTCACCAGCGTTTCTGGGTGAGCAAAAACAGGAAGGCA
AAATGCCGCAAAAAAGGGAATAAGGGCGACACGGAAATGTTGAATACTCATACTCTTCCTTTTTCAATCA
TGATTGAAGCATTTATCAGGGTTATTGTCTCATGAGCGGATACATATTTGAATGTATTTAGAAAAATAAA
CAAATAGGTCATGACCAAAATCCCTTAACGTGAGTTTTCGTTCCACTGAGCGTCAGACCCCGTAGAAAAG
ATCAAAGGATCTTCTTGAGATCCTTTTTTTCTGCGCGTAATCTGCTGCTTGCAAACAAAAAAACCACCGC
TACCAGCGGTGGTTTGTTTGCCGGATCAAGAGCTACCAACTCTTTTTCCGAAGGTAACTGGCTTCAGCAG
AGCGCAGATACCAAATACTGTCCTTCTAGTGTAGCCGTAGTTAGGCCACCACTTCAAGAACTCTGTAGCA
CCGCCTACATACCTCGCTCTGCTAATCCTGTTACCAGTGGCTGCTGCCAGTGGCGATAAGTCGTGTCTTA
CCGGGTTGGACTCAAGACGATAGTTACCGGATAAGGCGCAGCGGTCGGGCTGAACGGGGGGTTCGTGCAC
ACAGCCCAGCTTGGAGCGAACGACCTACACCGAACTGAGATACCTACAGCGTGAGCTATGAGAAAGCGCC
ACGCTTCCCGAAGGGAGAAAGGCGGACAGGTATCCGGTAAGCGGCAGGGTCGGAACAGGAGAGCGCACGA
GGGAGCTTCCAGGGGGAAACGCCTGGTATCTTTATAGTCCTGTCGGGTTTCGCCACCTCTGACTTGAGCG
TCGATTTTTGTGATGCTCGTCAGGGGGGCGGAGCCTATGGAAAAACGCCAGCAACGCGGCCTTTTTACGG
TTCCTGGCCTTTTGCTGGCCTTTTGCTCACATGTTCTTTCCTGCGTTATCCCCTGATTCTGTGGATAACC
GTATTACCGCCTTTGAGTGAGCTGATACCGCTCGCCGCAGCCGAACGACCGAGCGCAGCGAGTCAGTGAG
CGAGGAAGCGGAAGAGCGCCTGATGCGGTATTTTCTCCTTACGCATCTGTGCGGTATTTCACACCGCAAT
GGTGCACTCTCAGTACAATCTGCTCTGATGCCGCATAGTTAAGCCAGTATACACTCCGCTATCGCTACGT
GACTGGGTCATGGCTGCGCCCCGACACCCGCCAACACCCGCTGACGCGCCCTGACGGGCTTGTCTGCTCC
CGGCATCCGCTTACAGACAAGCTGTGACCGTCTCCGGGAGCTGCATGTGTCAGAGGTTTTCACCGTCATC
ACCGAAACGCGCGAGGCAGCTGCGGTAAAGCTCATCAGCGTGGTCGTGAAGCGATTCACAGATGTCTGCC
TGTTCATCCGCGTCCAGCTCGTTGAGTTTCTCCAGAAGCGTTAATGTCTGGCTTCTGATAAAGCGGGCCA
TGTTAAGGGCGGTTTTTTCCTGTTTGGTCACTGATGCCTCCGTGTAAGGGGGATTTCTGTTCATGGGGGT
AATGATACCGATGAAACGAGAGAGGATGCTCACGATACGGGTTACTGATGATGAACATGCCCGGTTACTG
GAACGTTGTGAGGGTAAACAACTGGCGGTATGGATGCGGCGGGACCAGAGAAAAATCACTCAGGGTCAAT
GCCAGCGCTTCGTTAATACAGATGTAGGTGTTCCACAGGGTAGCCAGCAGCATCCTGCGATGCAGATCCG
GAACATAATGGTGCAGGGCGCTGACTTCCGCGTTTCCAGACTTTACGAAACACGGAAACCGAAGACCATT
CATGTTGTTGCTCAGGTCGCAGACGTTTTGCAGCAGCAGTCGCTTCACGTTCGCTCGCGTATCGGTGATT
CATTCTGCTAACCAGTAAGGCAACCCCGCCAGCCTAGCCGGGTCCTCAACGACAGGAGCACGATCATGCT
AGTCATGCCCCGCGCCCACCGGAAGGAGCTGACTGGGTTGAAGGCTCTCAAGGGCATCGGTCGAGATCCC
GGTGCCTAATGAGTGAGCTAACTTACATTAATTGCGTTGCGCTCACTGCCCGCTTTCCAGTCGGGAAACC
TGTCGTGCCAGCTGCATTAATGAATCGGCCAACGCGCGGGGAGAGGCGGTTTGCGTATTGGGCGCCAGGG
TGGTTTTTCTTTTCACCAGTGAGACGGGCAACAGCTGATTGCCCTTCACCGCCTGGCCCTGAGAGAGTTG
CAGCAAGCGGTCCACGCTGGTTTGCCCCAGCAGGCGAAAATCCTGTTTGATGGTGGTTAACGGCGGGATA
TAACATGAGCTGTCTTCGGTATCGTCGTATCCCACTACCGAGATGTCCGCACCAACGCGCAGCCCGGACT
CGGTAATGGCGCGCATTGCGCCCAGCGCCATCTGATCGTTGGCAACCAGCATCGCAGTGGGAACGATGCC
CTCATTCAGCATTTGCATGGTTTGTTGAAAACCGGACATGGCACTCCAGTCGCCTTCCCGTTCCGCTATC
GGCTGAATTTGATTGCGAGTGAGATATTTATGCCAGCCAGCCAGACGCAGACGCGCCGAGACAGAACTTA
ATGGGCCCGCTAACAGCGCGATTTGCTGGTGACCCAATGCGACCAGATGCTCCACGCCCAGTCGCGTACC
GTCTTCATGGGAGAAAATAATACTGTTGATGGGTGTCTGGTCAGAGACATCAAGAAATAACGCCGGAACA
TTAGTGCAGGCAGCTTCCACAGCAATGGCATCCTGGTCATCCAGCGGATAGTTAATGATCAGCCCACTGA
CGCGTTGCGCGAGAAGATTGTGCACCGCCGCTTTACAGGCTTCGACGCCGCTTCGTTCTACCATCGACAC
CACCACGCTGGCACCCAGTTGATCGGCGCGAGATTTAATCGCCGCGACAATTTGCGACGGCGCGTGCAGG
GCCAGACTGGAGGTGGCAACGCCAATCAGCAACGACTGTTTGCCCGCCAGTTGTTGTGCCACGCGGTTGG
GAATGTAATTCAGCTCCGCCATCGCCGCTTCCACTTTTTCCCGCGTTTTCGCAGAAACGTGGCTGGCCTG
GTTCACCACGCGGGAAACGGTCTGATAAGAGACACCGGCATACTCTGCGACATCGTATAACGTTACTGGT
TTCACATTCACCACCCTGAATTGACTCTCTTCCGGGCGCTATCATGCCATACCGCGAAAGGTTTTGCGCC
ATTCGATGGTGTCCGGGATCTCGACGCTCTCCCTTATGCGACTCCTGCATTAGGAAGCAGCCCAGTAGTA
GGTTGAGGCCGTTGAGCACCGCCGCCGCAAGGAATGGTGCATGCAAGGAGATGGCGCCCAACAGTCCCCC
GGCCACGGGGCCTGCCACCATACCCACGCCGAAACAAGCGCTCATGAGCCCGAAGTGGCGAGCCCGATCT
TCCCCATCGGTGATGTCGGCGATATAGGCGCCAGCAACCGCACCTGTGGCGCCGGTGATGCCGGCCACGA
TGCGTCCGGCGTAGAGGATCGAGATCGATCTCGATCCCGCGAAA
